>Addgene plasmid #67060 | pCellFree_G03 TFEC | addgene partial sequence | sequence record 118907 | EGFP-N 5'-CGTCGCCGTCCAGCTCGACCAG-3'
TTGCTTGTGCCGTGGTGATGGTGGTGATGGTGGTGACCAGAGGTGCCCATGGTTTCACTTACGTGTTTAA
TGTCTTTACAGACTTTATACATTACTGTCATGGTTAAATAAAATAAAATAAAATAAAATAAAATAAAATA
AAATAAAATAAAATAAAATAAAATAAACTTAAGATGTCCCTATAGTGAGTCGTATTAGACGTCAGGTGGC
ACTTTTCGGGGAAATGTGCGCGGAACCCCTATTTGTTTATTTTTCTAAATACATTCAAATATGTATCCGC
TCATGAGACAATAACCCTGATAAATGCTTCAATAATATTGAAAAAGGAAGAGTATGAGTATTCAACATTT
CCGTGTCGCCCTTATTCCCTTTTTTGCGGCATTTTGCCTTCCTGTTTTTGCTCACCCAGAAACGCTGGTG
AAAGTAAAAGATGCTGAAGATCAGTTGGGTGCACGAGTGGGTTACATCGAACTGGATCTCAACAGCGGTA
AGATCCTTGAGAGTTTTCGCCCCGAAGAACGTTTTCCAATGATGAGCACTTTTAAAGTTCTGCTATGTGG
CGCGGTATTATCCCGTATTGACGCCGGGCAAGAGCAACTCGGTCGCCGCATACACTATTCTCAGAATGAC
TTGGTTGAGTACTCACCAGTCACAGAAAAGCATCTTACGGATGGCATGACAGTAAGAGAATTATGCAGTG
CTGCCATAACCATGAGTGATAACACTGCGGCCAACTTACTTCTGACAACGATCGGAGGACCGAAGGAGCT
AACCGC
