>Addgene plasmid #67060 | pCellFree_G03 TFEC | addgene partial sequence | sequence record 120045 | T7term 5'-GCTAGTTATTGCTCAGCGG-3'
GGTACCACGCGTACCCAACACACGGACACATGCACGAACACGCATGCAGAGAGATCATACATCATCTATA
GAGAAGTACACGTAAAAGTAAGACTCGTCGTCTGCCAGCTACAACCGAGAAGGCGACGTGAAAGGAACAA
GAAAGGAGGAGGAGGGCGGCCGCTTACACCACTTTGTACAAGAAAGTTGGGTACATTCTTATAAAAAC
