>Addgene plasmid #67060 | pCellFree_G03 TFEC | addgene partial sequence | sequence record 120464 | EGFP-C 5'-CATGGTCCTGCTGGAGTTCGTG-3'
CATGGACGAGCTATACAAGCTGGAGGTGCTCTTCCAGGGTCCGACAAGTTTGTACAAAAAAGTTGGCATG
ACCCTTGATCATCAGATCATCAATCCAACTCTTAAATGGTCACAACCTGCAGTGCCAAGTGGTGGGCCTC
TTGTGCAGCATGCACACACAACTCTGGACAGTGATGCTGGCCTCACAGAAAACCCACTCACCAAGTTACT
AGCTATTGGGAAAGAAGATGACAATGCACAATGGCATTTATCTGGAAGTATTTTGGATGTGTATAGCGGT
GAACAAGGAATTTCACCAATTAACATGGGGCTTACAAGTGCTTCTTGTCCAAGTAGTCTACCAATGAAAA
GAGAAATTACAGAAACTGACACTAGAGCTTTAGCAAAAGAGAGACAAAAAAAGGACAACCACAACCTCAT
TGAAAGAAGAAGAAGGTATAATATTAATTACCGAATCAAGGAGCTTGGCACTCTTATTCCAAAGTCTAAT
GATCCTGATATGCGCTGGAACAAAGGAACCATTCTAAAAGCATCAGTGGAGTACATCAAGTGGCTACAAA
AAGAACAACAGAGAGCCCGAGAATTGGAACACAGACAGAAGAAATTAGAGCAGGCTAACAGGCGACTTCT
AC
