[The description below was written by a language model from this plasmid's Addgene catalogue record.]
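Description:
pCellFree_G03 TFEC is a cell-free expression plasmid built on the pCellFree_G03 backbone. It carries the human TFEC gene, which encodes transcription factor EC, a basic helix-loop-helix family member (alias bHLHe34). The plasmid is maintained in E. coli as a high-copy construct under ampicillin selection. The record does not name the origin of replication, and no feature table is provided, so any other backbone elements, such as translation-enhancing leader sequences, cannot be described here.

The TFEC open reading frame was introduced by Gateway recombination cloning and sits downstream of a T7 promoter, so transcription depends on T7 RNA polymerase supplied in a coupled in vitro transcription-translation reaction. The backbone supplies two N-terminal fusion partners, a His tag and EGFP, so the product is a His-EGFP-TFEC fusion protein. The His tag allows affinity capture on immobilised metal resin. The EGFP moiety gives a fluorescent readout that can be used to track the yield and integrity of the translated protein without purification. The listed sequencing primers, one in the C-terminal region of EGFP and one at the T7 terminator, are consistent with the insert lying between the EGFP coding sequence and a T7 terminator.

The stated purpose is to serve as a standard for cell-free expression benchmarking. The construct comes from a study comparing the performance of four cell-free protein expression systems, where it would act as a defined human test protein for comparing expression output across lysates.
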