Addgene plasmid #67060: pCellFree_G03 TFEC
Purpose: Standard for cell-free expression benchmarking.
Depositing lab: Kirill Alexandrov. Depositing organization: University of Queensland. Publication: Performance benchmarking of four cell-free protein expression systems. Gagoski D, Polinkovsky ME, Mureev S, Kunert A, Johnston W, Gambin Y, Alexandrov K. Biotechnol Bioeng. 2015 Aug 24. doi: 10.1002/bit.25814. PubMed 26301602.
Backbone
  Vector backbone: pCellFree_G03
  Vector type: Cell-free expression
Growth in bacteria
  Bacterial resistance: Ampicillin, 100 μg/mL
  Growth temperature: 37°C
  Growth strain: DH5alpha
  Copy number: High Copy
Gene/Insert
  Gene/Insert name: TFEC (alt name: Transcription factor EC)
  Species: H. sapiens (human)
  Entrez Gene: TFEC (a.k.a. TCFEC, TFE-C, TFEC-L, TFECL, bHLHe34, hTFEC-L)
  Promoter: T7
  Tag / fusion protein: His (N terminal on backbone); EGFP (N terminal on backbone)
  Cloning method: Gateway Cloning
  Sequencing primers: 5′ EGFP-C; 3′ T7 terminal
Terms and licenses: Academic/Nonprofit Terms; Industry Terms: Not Available to Industry
How to cite: pCellFree_G03 TFEC was a gift from Kirill Alexandrov (Addgene plasmid # 67060 ; http://n2t.net/addgene:67060 ; RRID:Addgene_67060)
